>Addgene plasmid #193227 | Lenti-sgNotch3#1/Cre | addgene full sequence | sequence record 379410 | Addgene NGS Result
GACATTGATTATTGACTAGTTATTAATAGTAATCAATTACGGGGTCATTAGTTCATAGCCCATATATGGA
GTTCCGCGTTACATAACTTACGGTAAATGGCCCGCCTGGCTGACCGCCCAACGACCCCCGCCCATTGACG
TCAATAATGACGTATGTTCCCATAGTAACGCCAATAGGGACTTTCCATTGACGTCAATGGGTGGAGTATT
TACGGTAAACTGCCCACTTGGCAGTACATCAAGTGTATCATATGCCAAGTACGCCCCCTATTGACGTCAA
TGACGGTAAATGGCCCGCCTGGCATTATGCCCAGTACATGACCTTATGGGACTTTCCTACTTGGCAGTAC
ATCTACGTATTAGTCATCGCTATTACCATGGTGATGCGGTTTTGGCAGTACATCAATGGGCGTGGATAGC
GGTTTGACTCACGGGGATTTCCAAGTCTCCACCCCATTGACGTCAATGGGAGTTTGTTTTGGCACCAAAA
TCAACGGGACTTTCCAAAATGTCGTAACAACTCCGCCCCATTGACGCAAATGGGCGGTAGGCGTGTACGG
TGGGAGGTCTATATAAGCAGCGCGTTTTGCCTGTACTGGGTCTCTCTGGTTAGACCAGATCTGAGCCTGG
GAGCTCTCTGGCTAACTAGGGAACCCACTGCTTAAGCCTCAATAAAGCTTGCCTTGAGTGCTTCAAGTAG
TGTGTGCCCGTCTGTTGTGTGACTCTGGTAACTAGAGATCCCTCAGACCCTTTTAGTCAGTGTGGAAAAT
CTCTAGCAGTGGCGCCCGAACAGGGACTTGAAAGCGAAAGGGAAACCAGAGGAGCTCTCTCGACGCAGGA
CTCGGCTTGCTGAAGCGCGCACGGCAAGAGGCGAGGGGCGGCGACTGGTGAGTACGCCAAAAATTTTGAC
TAGCGGAGGCTAGAAGGAGAGAGATGGGTGCGAGAGCGTCAGTATTAAGCGGGGGAGAATTAGATCGCGA
TGGGAAAAAATTCGGTTAAGGCCAGGGGGAAAGAAAAAATATAAATTAAAACATATAGTATGGGCAAGCA
GGGAGCTAGAACGATTCGCAGTTAATCCTGGCCTGTTAGAAACATCAGAAGGCTGTAGACAAATACTGGG
ACAGCTACAACCATCCCTTCAGACAGGATCAGAAGAACTTAGATCATTATATAATACAGTAGCAACCCTC
TATTGTGTGCATCAAAGGATAGAGATAAAAGACACCAAGGAAGCTTTAGACAAGATAGAGGAAGAGCAAA
ACAAAAGTAAGACCACCGCACAGCAAGCGGCCGGCCGCTGATCTTCAGACCTGGAGGAGGAGATATGAGG
GACAATTGGAGAAGTGAATTATATAAATATAAAGTAGTAAAAATTGAACCATTAGGAGTAGCACCCACCA
AGGCAAAGAGAAGAGTGGTGCAGAGAGAAAAAAGAGCAGTGGGAATAGGAGCTTTGTTCCTTGGGTTCTT
GGGAGCAGCAGGAAGCACTATGGGCGCAGCGTCAATGACGCTGACGGTACAGGCCAGACAATTATTGTCT
GGTATAGTGCAGCAGCAGAACAATTTGCTGAGGGCTATTGAGGCGCAACAGCATCTGTTGCAACTCACAG
TCTGGGGCATCAAGCAGCTCCAGGCAAGAATCCTGGCTGTGGAAAGATACCTAAAGGATCAACAGCTCCT
GGGGATTTGGGGTTGCTCTGGAAAACTCATTTGCACCACTGCTGTGCCTTGGAATGCTAGTTGGAGTAAT
AAATCTCTGGAACAGATTTGGAATCACACGACCTGGATGGAGTGGGACAGAGAAATTAACAATTACACAA
GCTTAATACACTCCTTAATTGAAGAATCGCAAAACCAGCAAGAAAAGAATGAACAAGAATTATTGGAATT
AGATAAATGGGCAAGTTTGTGGAATTGGTTTAACATAACAAATTGGCTGTGGTATATAAAATTATTCATA
ATGATAGTAGGAGGCTTGGTAGGTTTAAGAATAGTTTTTGCTGTACTTTCTATAGTGAATAGAGTTAGGC
AGGGATATTCACCATTATCGTTTCAGACCCACCTCCCAACCCCGAGGGGACCCGACAGGCCCGAAGGAAT
AGAAGAAGAAGGTGGAGAGAGAGACAGAGACAGATCCATTCGATTAGTGAACGGATCGGCACTGCGTGCG
CCAATTCTGCAGACAAATGGCAGTATTCATCCACAATTTTAAAAGAAAAGGGGGGATTGGGGGGTACAGT
GCAGGGGAAAGAATAGTAGACATAATAGCAACAGACATACAAACTAAAGAATTACAAAAACAAATTACAA
AAATTCAAAATTTTCGGGTTTATTACAGGGACAGCAGAGATCCAGTTTGGTTAGTACCGGGCCCGCTCTA
GCCCTGCAGGAACTGTTTAAACTGTGAGGGCCTATTTCCCATGATTCCTTCATATTTGCATATACGATAC
AAGGCTGTTAGAGAGATAATTGGAATTAATTTGACTGTAAACACAAAGATATTAGTACAAAATACGTGAC
GTAGAAAGTAATAATTTCTTGGGTAGTTTGCAGTTTTAAAATTATGTTTTAAAATGGACTATCATATGCT
TACCGTAACTTGAAAGTATTTCGATTTCTTGGCTTTATATATCTTGTGGAAAGGACCAAACACCGGTGCC
ACCATTACGACACGGTTTAAGAGCTATGCTGGAAACAGCATAGCAAGTTTAAATAAGGCTAGTCCGTTAT
CAACTTGAAAAAGTGGCACCGAGTCGGTGCTTTTTTGTTTGGCGCGCCTATGGCTTAATTAACATGGCGG
CCGCATTCTACCGGGTAGGGGAGGCGCTTTTCCCAAGGCAGTCTGGAGCATGCGCTTTAGCAGCCCCGCT
GGGCACTTGGCGCTACACAAGTGGCCTCTGGCCTCGCACACATTCCACATCCACCGGTAGGCGCCAACCG
GCTCCGTTCTTTGGTGGCCCCTTCGCGCCACCTTCTACTCCTCCCCTAGTCAGGAAGTTCCCCCCCGCCC
CGCAGCTCGCGTCGTGCAGGACGTGACAAATGGAAGTAGCACGTCTCACTAGTCTCGTGCAGATGGACAG
CACCGCTGAGCAATGGAAGCGGGTAGGCCTTTGGGGCAGCGGCCAATAGCAGCTTTGCTCCTTCGCTTTC
TGGGCTCAGAGGCTGGGAAGGGGTGGGTCCGGGGGCGGGCTCAGGGGCGGGCTCAGGGGCGGGGCGGGCG
CCCGAAGGTCCTCCGGAGGCCCGGCATTCTGCACGCTTCAAAAGCGCACGTCTGCCGCGCTGTTCTCCTC
TTCCTCATCTCCGGGACCCGGGATGCCCAAGAAGAAGAGGAAGGTGTCCAATTTACTGACCGTACACCAA
AATTTGCCTGCATTACCGGTCGATGCAACGAGTGATGAGGTTCGCAAGAACCTGATGGACATGTTCAGGG
ATCGCCAGGCGTTTTCTGAGCATACCTGGAAAATGCTTCTGTCCGTTTGCCGGTCGTGGGCGGCATGGTG
CAAGTTGAATAACCGGAAATGGTTTCCCGCAGAACCTGAAGATGTTCGCGATTATCTTCTATATCTTCAG
GCGCGCGGTCTGGCAGTAAAAACTATCCAGCAACATTTGGGCCAGCTAAACATGCTTCATCGTCGGTCCG
GGCTGCCACGACCAAGTGACAGCAATGCTGTTTCACTGGTTATGCGGCGGATCCGAAAAGAAAACGTTGA
TGCCGGTGAACGTGCAAAACAGGCTCTAGCGTTCGAACGCACTGATTTCGACCAGGTTCGTTCACTCATG
GAAAATAGCGATCGCTGCCAGGATATACGTAATCTGGCATTTCTGGGGATTGCTTATAACACCCTGTTAC
GTATAGCCGAAATTGCCAGGATCAGGGTTAAAGATATCTCACGTACTGACGGTGGGAGAATGTTAATCCA
TATTGGCAGAACGAAAACGCTGGTTAGCACCGCAGGTGTAGAGAAGGCACTTAGCCTGGGGGTAACTAAA
CTGGTCGAGCGATGGATTTCCGTCTCTGGTGTAGCTGATGATCCGAATAACTACCTGTTTTGCCGGGTCA
GAAAAAATGGTGTTGCCGCGCCATCTGCCACCAGCCAGCTATCAACTCGCGCCCTGGAAGGGATTTTTGA
AGCAACTCATCGATTGATTTACGGCGCTAAGGATGACTCTGGTCAGAGATACCTGGCCTGGTCTGGACAC
AGTGCCCGTGTCGGAGCCGCGCGAGATATGGCCCGCGCTGGAGTTTCAATACCGGAGATCATGCAAGCTG
GTGGCTGGACCAATGTAAATATTGTCATGAACTATATCCGTAACCTGGATAGTGAAACAGGGGCAATGGT
GCGCCTGCTGGAAGATGGCGATTAGCCATGTTTAAGGGTTCCGGTTCCACTAGGTACAATTCGATATCAA
GCTTATCGATAATCAACCTCTGGATTACAAAATTTGTGAAAGATTGACTGGTATTCTTAACTATGTTGCT
CCTTTTACGCTATGTGGATACGCTGCTTTAATGCCTTTGTATCATGCTATTGCTTCCCGTATGGCTTTCA
TTTTCTCCTCCTTGTATAAATCCTGGTTGCTGTCTCTTTATGAGGAGTTGTGGCCCGTTGTCAGGCAACG
TGGCGTGGTGTGCACTGTGTTTGCTGACGCAACCCCCACTGGTTGGGGCATTGCCACCACCTGTCAGCTC
CTTTCCGGGACTTTCGCTTTCCCCCTCCCTATTGCCACGGCGGAACTCATCGCCGCCTGCCTTGCCCGCT
GCTGGACAGGGGCTCGGCTGTTGGGCACTGACAATTCCGTGGTGTTGTCGGGGAAATCATCGTCCTTTCC
TTGGCTGCTCGCCTGTGTTGCCACCTGGATTCTGCGCGGGACGTCCTTCTGCTACGTCCCTTCGGCCCTC
AATCCAGCGGACCTTCCTTCCCGCGGCCTGCTGCCGGCTCTGCGGCCTCTTCCGCGTCTTCGCCTTCGCC
CTCAGACGAGTCGGATCTCCCTTTGGGCCGCCTCCCCGCATCGATACCGTCGACCTCGATCGAGACCTAG
AAAAACATGGAGCAATCACAAGTAGCAATACAGCAGCTACCAATGCTGATTGTGCCTGGCTAGAAGCACA
AGAGGAGGAGGAGGTGGGTTTTCCAGTCACACCTCAGGTACCTTTAAGACCAATGACTTACAAGGCAGCT
GTAGATCTTAGCCACTTTTTAAAAGAAAAGGGGGGACTGGAAGGGCTAATTCACTCCCAACGAAGACAAG
ATATCCTTGATCTGTGGATCTACCACACACAAGGCTACTTCCCTGATTGGCAGAACTACACACCAGGGCC
AGGGATCAGATATCCACTGACCTTTGGATGGTGCTACAAGCTAGTACCAGTTGAGCAAGAGAAGGTAGAA
GAAGCCAATGAAGGAGAGAACACCCGCTTGTTACACCCTGTGAGCCTGCATGGGATGGATGACCCGGAGA
GAGAAGTATTAGAGTGGAGGTTTGACAGCCGCCTAGCATTTCATCACATGGCCCGAGAGCTGCATCCGGA
CTGTACTGGGTCTCTCTGGTTAGACCAGATCTGAGCCTGGGAGCTCTCTGGCTAACTAGGGAACCCACTG
CTTAAGCCTCAATAAAGCTTGCCTTGAGTGCTTCAAGTAGTGTGTGCCCGTCTGTTGTGTGACTCTGGTA
ACTAGAGATCCCTCAGACCCTTTTAGTCAGTGTGGAAAATCTCTAGCAGCATGTGAGCAAAAGGCCAGCA
AAAGGCCAGGAACCGTAAAAAGGCCGCGTTGCTGGCGTTTTTCCATAGGCTCCGCCCCCCTGACGAGCAT
CACAAAAATCGACGCTCAAGTCAGAGGTGGCGAAACCCGACAGGACTATAAAGATACCAGGCGTTTCCCC
CTGGAAGCTCCCTCGTGCGCTCTCCTGTTCCGACCCTGCCGCTTACCGGATACCTGTCCGCCTTTCTCCC
TTCGGGAAGCGTGGCGCTTTCTCATAGCTCACGCTGTAGGTATCTCAGTTCGGTGTAGGTCGTTCGCTCC
AAGCTGGGCTGTGTGCACGAACCCCCCGTTCAGCCCGACCGCTGCGCCTTATCCGGTAACTATCGTCTTG
AGTCCAACCCGGTAAGACACGACTTATCGCCACTGGCAGCAGCCACTGGTAACAGGATTAGCAGAGCGAG
GTATGTAGGCGGTGCTACAGAGTTCTTGAAGTGGTGGCCTAACTACGGCTACACTAGAAGAACAGTATTT
GGTATCTGCGCTCTGCTGAAGCCAGTTACCTTCGGAAAAAGAGTTGGTAGCTCTTGATCCGGCAAACAAA
CCACCGCTGGTAGCGGTGGTTTTTTTGTTTGCAAGCAGCAGATTACGCGCAGAAAAAAAGGATCTCAAGA
AGATCCTTTGATCTTTTCTACGGGGTCTGACGCTCAGTGGAACGAAAACTCACGTTAAGGGATTTTGGTC
ATGAGATTATCAAAAAGGATCTTCACCTAGATCCTTTTAAATTAAAAATGAAGTTTTAAATCAATCTAAA
GTATATATGAGTAAACTTGGTCTGACAGTTACCAATGCTTAATCAGTGAGGCACCTATCTCAGCGATCTG
TCTATTTCGTTCATCCATAGTTGCCTGACTCCCCGTCGTGTAGATAACTACGATACGGGAGGGCTTACCA
TCTGGCCCCAGTGCTGCAATGATACCGCGAGACCCACGCTCACCGGCTCCAGATTTATCAGCAATAAACC
AGCCAGCCGGAAGGGCCGAGCGCAGAAGTGGTCCTGCAACTTTATCCGCCTCCATCCAGTCTATTAATTG
TTGCCGGGAAGCTAGAGTAAGTAGTTCGCCAGTTAATAGTTTGCGCAACGTTGTTGCCATTGCTACAGGC
ATCGTGGTGTCACGCTCGTCGTTTGGTATGGCTTCATTCAGCTCCGGTTCCCAACGATCAAGGCGAGTTA
CATGATCCCCCATGTTGTGCAAAAAAGCGGTTAGCTCCTTCGGTCCTCCGATCGTTGTCAGAAGTAAGTT
GGCCGCAGTGTTATCACTCATGGTTATGGCAGCACTGCATAATTCTCTTACTGTCATGCCATCCGTAAGA
TGCTTTTCTGTGACTGGTGAGTACTCAACCAAGTCATTCTGAGAATAGTGTATGCGGCGACCGAGTTGCT
CTTGCCCGGCGTCAATACGGGATAATACCGCGCCACATAGCAGAACTTTAAAAGTGCTCATCATTGGAAA
ACGTTCTTCGGGGCGAAAACTCTCAAGGATCTTACCGCTGTTGAGATCCAGTTCGATGTAACCCACTCGT
GCACCCAACTGATCTTCAGCATCTTTTACTTTCACCAGCGTTTCTGGGTGAGCAAAAACAGGAAGGCAAA
ATGCCGCAAAAAAGGGAATAAGGGCGACACGGAAATGTTGAATACTCATACTCTTCCTTTTTCAATATTA
TTGAAGCATTTATCAGGGTTATTGTCTCATGAGCGGATACATATTTGAATGTATTTAGAAAAATAAACAA
ATAGGGGTTCCGCGCACATTTCCCCGAAAAGTGCCACCTGACGTCGACGGATCGGGAGATCTCCCGATCC
CCTATGGTGCACTCTCAGTACAATCTGCTCTGATGCCGCATAGTTAAGCCAGTATCTGCTCCCTGCTTGT
GTGTTGGAGGTCGCTGAGTAGTGCGCGAGCAAAATTTAAGCTACAACAAGGCAAGGCTTGACCGACAATT
GCATGAAGAATCTGCTTAGGGTTAGGCGTTTTGCGCTGCTTCGCGATGTACGGGCCAGATATACGCGTT
Features (pLannotate 1.2.2; 21 found; start..end, strand, type, name):
      1..380     +  enhancer       CMV enhancer: human cytomegalovirus immediate early enhancer
    381..580     +  promoter       CMV promoter: human cytomegalovirus (CMV) immediate early promoter
    598..778     +  LTR            5' LTR (truncated): truncated 5' long terminal repeat (LTR) from HIV-1
    825..950     +  misc_feature   HIV-1 Ψ: packaging signal of human immunodeficiency virus type 1
    934..1272    +  CDS            HIV-1 gag (fragment): gag protein from human immunodeficiency virus 1; gag
   1447..1680    +  misc_feature   RRE: The Rev response element (RRE) of HIV-1 allows for Rev-dependent mRNA export from the nucleus to the cytoplasm.
   2057..2157    +  CDS            Rev (fragment): human immunodeficiency virus 1 (HIV-1) Rev protein; rev; enhances nuclear export of unspliced and incompletely spliced viral mRNAs
   2207..2324    +  misc_feature   cPPT/CTS: central polypurine tract and central termination sequence of HIV-1
   2406..2646    +  promoter       U6 promoter: RNA polymerase III promoter for human U6 snRNA
   2693..2760    +  misc_RNA       tracrRNA (fragment): trans-activating CRISPR RNA for the Streptococcus pyogenes CRISPR/Cas9 system
   2813..3305    +  promoter       PGK promoter: mouse phosphoglycerate kinase 1 promoter
   3335..4365    +  CDS            Cre (fragment): site-specific recombinase Cre is a site-specific recombinase from bacteriophage P1. Recombination occurs at loxP sequences.
   4398..4421    +  misc_feature   MCS (fragment): pBluescript multiple cloning site
   4421..5009    +  misc_feature   WPRE: woodchuck hepatitis virus posttranscriptional regulatory element
   5010..5029    +  misc_feature   MCS (fragment): pBluescript multiple cloning site
   5031..5531    +  CDS            nef (fragment): NEF_HV1LA - Experimental evidence at protein level: Swiss-Prot protein existence level 1. Extracellular Nef protein targets CD4(+) T-lymphocytes for apoptosis by interacting with CXCR4 surface receptors. From Human immunodeficiency virus type 1 group M subtype B (isolate Lai) (HIV-1).
   5538..5718    +  LTR            5' LTR (truncated): truncated 5' long terminal repeat (LTR) from HIV-1
   5780..6368    -  rep_origin     ori: high-copy-number ColE1/pMB1/pBR322/pUC origin of replication
   6539..7399    -  CDS            AmpR: β-lactamase; bla; confers resistance to ampicillin, carbenicillin, and related antibiotics
   7400..7504    -  promoter       AmpR promoter: bla
   7563..7615    -  misc_feature   bom (fragment): basis of mobility region from pBR322
