[The description below was written by a language model from this plasmid's Addgene catalogue record and pLannotate feature annotations shown in this document.]
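Description:
Lenti-sgNotch3#1/Cre is an HIV-1-based lentiviral transfer plasmid on the pLL3.3 backbone that delivers two functions at once: a CRISPR guide RNA against mouse Notch3 and Cre recombinase. In bacteria it is maintained through a high-copy ColE1/pUC-type origin and selected with ampicillin via the β-lactamase gene. The sequenced record is about 7.8 kb.

The viral genome is transcribed from a CMV enhancer/promoter fused to a truncated 5' LTR, an arrangement that normally makes genomic RNA production in packaging cells independent of Tat. It is followed by the Ψ packaging signal with a short gag fragment, the Rev response element for nuclear export of the unspliced RNA, and the cPPT/CTS, which aids nuclear import in transduced cells. Downstream, a human U6 RNA polymerase III promoter drives the 20-nt Notch3 spacer joined to the S. pyogenes Cas9 guide scaffold (annotated as a tracrRNA fragment). A separate mouse PGK promoter drives Cre, followed by a WPRE to boost transcript stability and expression, a nef-derived remnant, and a second truncated LTR. The plasmid carries no Cas9 and no mammalian drug-selection marker or fluorescent reporter in the annotated features, so editing requires Cas9 supplied by the target cells or animal.

This design suits mice with Cre-dependent alleles. Infection would provide Cre to recombine loxP-flanked sequences while the sgRNA directs disruption of Notch3 in the same cells. The associated publication describes a multiplexed in vivo approach to identifying driver genes in small cell lung cancer. The "#1" in the name suggests it is one of several guides against this gene, though the record does not say so.
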