Addgene plasmid #193227: Lenti-sgNotch3#1/Cre
Purpose: Lentiviral vector expressing Cre recombinase (driven by mPGK promoter) and an sgRNA against the mouse Notch3 gene
Depositing lab: Julien Sage. Depositing organization: Stanford University. Publication: A multiplexed in vivo approach to identify driver genes in small cell lung cancer. Lee MC, Cai H, Murray CW, Li C, Shue YT, Andrejka L, He AL, Holzem AME, Drainas AP, Ko JH, Coles GL, Kong C, Zhu S, Zhu C, Wang J, van de Rijn M, Petrov DA, Winslow MM, Sage J. Cell Rep. 2023 Jan 13;42(1):111990. doi: 10.1016/j.celrep.2023.111990. PubMed 36640300.
Backbone
  Vector backbone: pLL3.3
  Vector type: Mammalian Expression, Lentiviral, CRISPR
Growth in bacteria
  Bacterial resistance: Ampicillin, 100 μg/mL
  Growth temperature: 37°C
  Growth strain: NEB Stable
  Copy number: High Copy
Gene/Insert
  Gene/Insert name: sgNotch3#1
  gRNA/shRNA sequence: GGTGCCACCATTACGACACG
  Species: M. musculus (mouse)
  Insert size (bp): 20
  Entrez Gene: Notch3 (a.k.a. N3, hpbk)
  Promoter: U6
  Cloning method: Restriction Enzyme; 5′ cloning site Unknown (unknown if destroyed); 3′ cloning site Unknown (unknown if destroyed)
Terms and licenses: Academic/Nonprofit Terms; Industry Terms: Not Available to Industry
Depositor comments: Please visit https://www.biorxiv.org/content/10.1101/2022.03.28.485708v1 for bioRxiv preprint.
How to cite: Lenti-sgNotch3#1/Cre was a gift from Julien Sage (Addgene plasmid # 193227 ; http://n2t.net/addgene:193227 ; RRID:Addgene_193227)
